Addgene plasmid #29281: pEMS1626
Purpose: The plasmid contains the Pleaides (Ple) MiniPromoter Ple155 derived from the human PCP2 gene and designed for expression in ON Bipolar cells of the retina.
Depositing lab: Elizabeth Simpson. Depositing organization: University of British Columbia. Publication: Human MiniPromoters for ocular-rAAV expression in ON bipolar, cone, corneal, endothelial, Muller glial, and PAX6 cells. Korecki AJ, Cueva-Vargas JL, Fornes O, Agostinone J, Farkas RA, Hickmott JW, Lam SL, Mathelier A, Zhou M, Wasserman WW, Di Polo A, Simpson EM. Gene Ther. 2021 Feb 2. pii: 10.1038/s41434-021-00227-z. doi: 10.1038/s41434-021-00227-z. PubMed 33531684.
Backbone
  Vector backbone: pEMS1313
  Backbone size w/o insert (bp): 18843
  Vector type: Mammalian Expression ; High copy number homologous recombination plasmid for gene targeting at the mouse Hprt locus.
Growth in bacteria
  Bacterial resistance: Ampicillin, 100 μg/mL
  Growth temperature: 37°C
  Growth strain: DH5alpha
  Growth instructions: DH10B
  Copy number: High Copy
Gene/Insert
  Gene/Insert name: Ple155-Intron-LacZ-NLS (alt names: PCP2; Purkinje cell protein 2)
  Insert size (bp): 1652
  Promoter: MiniPromoter Ple155 from the human PCP2 gene
  Cloning method: Restriction Enzyme; 5′ cloning site SacI (unknown if destroyed); 3′ cloning site MluI (unknown if destroyed)
  Sequencing primers: 5′ Unknown
Terms and licenses: Academic/Nonprofit Terms; Industry Terms
Depositor comments: Additional References: 1 Korecki, A. J. et al. Twenty-Seven Tamoxifen-Inducible iCre-Driver Mouse Strains for Eye and Brain, Including Seventeen Carrying a New Inducible-First Constitutive-Ready Allele. Genetics 211, 1155-1177 (2019). 2 de Leeuw, C. N. et al. rAAV-Compatible MiniPromoters for Restricted Expression in the Brain and Eye. Molecular Brain 9, 52 (2016). 3 Scalabrino, M. L. et al. Intravitreal delivery of a novel AAV vector targets ON bipolar cells and restores visual function in a mouse model of complete congenital stationary night blindness. Hum Mol Genet 24, 6229-6239, doi:10.1093/hmg/ddv341, ddv341 [pii] (2015). 4 de Leeuw, C. N. et al. Targeted CNS delivery using human MiniPromoters and demonstrated compatibility with adeno-associated viral vectors. Mol Ther Methods Clin Dev 1, 1-15 (2014).
How to cite: pEMS1626 was a gift from Elizabeth Simpson (Addgene plasmid # 29281 ; http://n2t.net/addgene:29281 ; RRID:Addgene_29281)
