[The description below was written by a language model from this plasmid's Addgene catalogue record.]
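Description:
pEMS1626 is a high-copy homologous recombination plasmid built on the pEMS1313 backbone (about 18.8 kb without insert) and designed for gene targeting at the mouse Hprt locus. It is classed as a mammalian expression vector and is propagated in E. coli under ampicillin selection. The record does not include a feature table, so the origin of replication, the Hprt homology arms and any selection scheme used in mammalian cells are not itemised. The vector type nonetheless implies that the cassette is meant to be inserted at Hprt as a defined genomic docking site rather than expressed episomally.

The payload is listed as Ple155-Intron-LacZ-NLS. Ple155 is a Pleiades MiniPromoter, a compact regulatory element assembled from sequences of the human PCP2 (Purkinje cell protein 2) gene, and it was designed to restrict expression to ON bipolar cells of the retina. The recorded insert size of about 1.65 kb, cloned between SacI and MluI sites, most likely refers to the MiniPromoter itself, since a lacZ coding sequence alone would be larger, although the record does not say this. The MiniPromoter sits upstream of an intron, a standard element for improving transgene expression, and a lacZ reporter carrying a nuclear localisation signal. Cells in which the promoter is active therefore accumulate β-galactosidase in the nucleus and can be scored histochemically.

The construct is typically used to characterise the cell-type specificity of Ple155 in a consistent genomic context. The associated literature concerns the development of small human promoters compatible with rAAV delivery for restricted expression in the eye and brain.
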