>Addgene plasmid #29281 | pEMS1626 | addgene partial sequence | sequence record 34636 | 29281 with M13pUC-fwd (5' CCCAGTCACGACGTTGTAAAACG 3')
AAGTGGATGTCAGTAAGACCAATAGGTGCCTATCAGAAACGCAAGAGTCTTCTCTGTCTCGACAAGCCCA
GTTTCTATTGGTCTCCTTAAACCTGTCTTGTAACCTTGATACTTACGGCGCGCCACGCGTTGGACTCCAG
TCACTTTTCTGCTGGCCTCTGCCCCGGCCCAGTGCCAGAGAGGGCCTTTTAAACGTCCAGGACGTGGGGG
TGTGGATTCCCCCCATCCCCAAATCCCCAGCTCATGCCCCATCTGCTCCCACCCAAGCTTAAGCCCCATA
AAGATCATCCAGATAATTGTTTGCCCACAACGATGCTGGATCTGGCATGGTGGGTAGGGGGCAGGGCGAC
CTGAGCTTGGACCTCGCTGTGCCCAGCAGCAATGACTGGACCCCAGGGACTCTCAGGTGTGATGTCACAA
AAGGNCTGAGCAGCGTCCCCACAGTTGGAGAAGGGAGGCCAACAGTGTAGGGTGGTAGCTGGCTTAGGGA
GGACTTGCAGGTGTCCCCAC
